>Addgene plasmid #158143 | pCTCON2-Aga1p-FAPB2.3.6L1TAG | addgene full sequence | sequence record 319556 | Addgene NGS Result
CGGATTAGAAGCCGCCGAGCGGGTGACAGCCCTCCGAAGGAAGACTCTCCTCCGTGCGTCCTCGTCTTCA
CCGGTCGCGTTCCTGAAACGCAGATGTGCCTCGCGCCGCACTGCTCCGAACAATAAAGATTCTACAATAC
TAGCTTTTATGGTTATGAAGAGGAAAAATTGGCAGTAACCTGGCCCCACAAACCTTCAAATGAACGAATC
AAATTAACAACCATAGGATGATAATGCGATTAGTTTTTTAGCCTTATTTCTGGGGTAATTAATCAGCGAA
GCGATGATTTTTGATCTATTAACAGATATATAAATGCAAAAACTGCATAACCACTTTAACTAATACTTTC
AACATTTTCGGTTTGTATTACTTCTTATTCAAATGTAATAAAAGTATCAACAAAAAATTGTTAATATACC
TCTATACTTTAACGTCAAGGAGAAAAAACCCCGGATCGAATTCCCTACTTCATACATTTTCAATTAAGAT
GCAGTTACTTCGCTGTTTTTCAATATTTTCTGTTATTGCTTCAGTTTTAGCACAGGAACTGACAACTATA
TGCGAGCAAATCCCCTCACCAACTTTAGAATCGACGCCGTACTCTTTGTCAACGACTACTATTTTGGCCA
ACGGGAAGGCAATGCAAGGAGTTTTTGAATATTACAAATCAGTAACGTTTGTCAGTAATTGCGGTTCTCA
CCCCTCAACAACTAGCAAAGGCAGCCCCATAAACACACAGTATGTTTTTAAGGACAATAGCTCGACGATT
GAAGGTAGATACCCATACGACGTTCCAGACTACGCTCTGCAGGCTAGTGGTGGAGGAGGCTCTGGTGGAG
GCGGTAGCGGAGGCGGAGGGTCGGCTAGCTAGATCCAGATGACCCAGTCCCCGAGCTCCCTGTCCGCCTC
TGTGAGCGATAGGGTCACCATCACCTGCCGTGCCGGTCAGTACGGTTCTTCTTACGTAGCCTGGTATCAA
CAGAAACCAGGAAAAGCTCCGAAGCTTCTGATTTACTCTGCATCCCACCTCTACTCTGGAGTCCCTTCTC
GCTTCTCTGGTAGCCGTTCCGGGACGGGTTTCACTCTGACCATCAGCAGTCTGCAGCCGGAAGACTTCGC
AACTTATTACTGTCAGCAACCGGGTCCGGCTCCGGGTCTGATCACGTTCGGACAGGGTACCAAGGTGGAG
ATCAAAGGTACCACTGCCGCTAGTGGTAGTAGTGGTGGCAGTAGCAGTGGTGCCGAGGTTCGGCTGGTGG
AGTCTGGCGGTGGCCTGGTGCAGCCAGGGGGCTCACTCCGTTTGTCCTGTGCAGCTTCTGGCTTCAACAT
CTACTATGGTTCTTACATCCACTGGGTGCGTCAGGCCCCGGGTAAGGGCCTGGAATGGGTTGCAGGTATT
TCTCCTTACTACAACTCTACTTACTATGCCGATAGCGTCAAGGGCCGTTTCACTATAAGCGCAGACGCAT
CCAAAAACACAGCCTACCTACAAATGAACAGCTTAAGAGCTGAGGACACTGCCGTCTATTATTGTGCTCG
CGGTTACGCTTCTGGTGGTATGGACTACTGGGGTCAAGGAACCCTGGTCACCGTCTCCTCGGGATCCGAA
CAAAAGCTTATTTCTGAAGAGGACTTGTAATAGCTCGAGATCTGATAACAACAGTGTAGATGTAACAAAA
TCGACTTTGTTCCCACTGTACTTTTAGCTCGTACAAAATACAATATACTTTTCATTTCTCCGTAAACAAC
ATGTTTTCCCATGTAATATCCTTTTCTATTTTTCGTTCCGTTACCAACTTTACACATACTTTATATAGCT
ATTCACTTCTATACACTAAAAAACTAAGACAATTTTAATTTTGCTGCCTGCCATATTTCAATTTGTTATA
AATTCCTATAATTTATCCTATTAGTAGCTAAAAAAAGATGAATGTGAATCGAATCCTAAGAGAATTGAGC
TCCAATTCGCCCTATAGTGAGTCGTATTACAATTCACTGGCCGTCGTTTTACAACGTCGTGACTGGGAAA
ACCCTGGCGTTACCCAACTTAATCGCCTTGCAGCACATCCCCCTTTCGCCAGCTGGCGTAATAGCGAAGA
GGCCCGCACCGATCGCCTTTCCCAACAGTTGCGCAGCCTGAATGGCGAATGG
[124 nt withheld, positions 2153-2276]
C
[91 nt withheld, positions 2278-2368]
A
[49 nt withheld, positions 2370-2418]
CCTTTGACGTTGGAGTCCACGTTCTTT
[37 nt withheld, positions 2446-2482]
ACCCTATCTCGGTCTATTCTTTTGATTTATAAGGGATTTTGCCGATTTCGGCCTATTGGTTAAAAAATGA
GCTGATTTAACAAAAATTTAACGCGAATTTTAACAAAATATTAACGCTTACAATTTCCTGATGCGGTATT
TTCTCCTTACGCATCTGTGCGGTATTTCACACCGCATAGATCGGCAAGTGCACAAACAATACTTAAATAA
ATACTACTCAGTAATAACCTATTTCTTAGCATTTTTGACGAAATTTGCTATTTTGTTAGAGTCTTTTACA
CCATTTGTCTCCACACCTCCGCTTACATCAACACCAATAACGCCATTTAATCTAAGCGCATCACCAACAT
TTTCTGGCGTCAGTCCACCAGCTAACATAAAATGTAAGCTTTCGGGGCTCTCTTGCCTTCCAACCCAGTC
AGAAATCGAGTTCCAATCCAAAAGTTCACCTGTCCCACCTGCTTCTGAATCAAACAAGGGAATAAACGAA
TGAGGTTTCTGTGAAGCTGCACTGAGTAGTATGTTGCAGTCTTTTGGAAATACGAGTCTTTTAATAACTG
GCAAACCGAGGAACTCTTGGTATTCTTGCCACGACTCATCTCCATGCAGTTGGACGATATCAATGCCGTA
ATCATTGACCAGAGCCAAAACATCCTCCTTAGGTTGATTACGAAACACGCCAACCAAGTATTTCGGAGTG
CCTGAACTATTTTTATATGCTTTTACAAGACTTGAAATTTTCCTTGCAATAACCGGGTCAATTGTTCTCT
TTCTATTGGGCACACATATAATACCCAGCAAGTCAGCATCGGAATCTAGAGCACATTCTGCGGCCTCTGT
GCTCTGCAAGCCGCAAACTTTCACCAATGGACCAGAACTACCTGTGAAATTAATAACAGACATACTCCAA
GCTGCCTTTGTGTGCTTAATCACGTATACTCACGTGCTCAATAGTCACCAATGCCCTCCCTCTTGGCCCT
CTCCTTTTCTTTTTTCGACCGAATTAATTCTTAATCGGCAAAAAAAGAAAAGCTCCGGATCAAGATTGTA
CGTAAGGTGACAAGCTATTTTTCAATAAAGAATATCTTCCACTACTGCCATCTGGCGTCATAACTGCAAA
GTACACATATATTACGATGCTGTTCTATTAAATGCTTCCTATATTATATATATAGTAATGTCGTGATCTA
TGGTGCACTCTCAGTACAATCTGCTCTGATGCCGCATAGTTAAGCCAGCCCCGACACCCGCCAACACCCG
CTGACGCGCCCTGACGGGCTTGTCTGCTCCCGGCATCCGCTTACAGACAAGCTGTGACCGTCTCCGGGAG
CTGCATGTGTCAGAGGTTTTCACCGTCATCACCGAAACGCGCGAGACGAAAGGGCCTCGTGATACGCCTA
TTTTTATAGGTTAATGTCATGATAATAATGGTTTCTTAGACGGATCGCTTGCCTGTAACTTACACGCGCC
TCGTATCTTTTAATGATGGAATAATTTGGGAATTTACTCTGTGTTTATTTATTTTTATGTTTTGTATTTG
GATTTTAGAAAGTAAATAAAGAAGGTAGAAGAGTTACGGAATGAAGAAAAAAAAATAAACAAAGGTTTAA
AAAATTTCAACAAAAAGCGTACTTTACATATATATTTATTAGACAAGAAAAGCAGATTAAATAGATATAC
ATTCGATTAACGATAAGTAAAATGTAAAATCACAGGATTTTCGTGTGTGGTCTTCTACACAGACAAGATG
AAACAATTCGGCATTAATACCTGAGAGCAGGAAGAGCAAGATAAAAGGTAGTATTTGTTGGCGATCCCCC
TAGAGTCTTTTACATCTTCGGAAAACAAAAACTATTTTTTCTTTAATTTCTTTTTTTACTTTCTATTTTT
AATTTATATATTTATATTAAAAAATTTAAATTATAATTATTTTTATAGCACGTGATGAAAAGGACCCAGG
TGGCACTTTTCGGGGAAATGTGCGCGGAACCCCTATTTGTTTATTTTTCTAAATACATTCAAATATGTAT
CCGCTCATGAGACAATAACCCTGATAAATGCTTCAATAATATTGAAAAAGGAAGAGTATGAGTATTCAAC
ATTTCCGTGTCGCCCTTATTCCCTTTTTTGCGGCATTTTGCCTTCCTGTTTTTGCTCACCCAGAAACGCT
GGTGAAAGTAAAAGATGCTGAAGATCAGTTGGGTGCACGAGTGGGTTACATCGAACTGGATCTCAACAGC
GGTAAGATCCTTGAGAGTTTTCGCCCCGAAGAACGTTTTCCAATGATGAGCACTTTTAAAGTTCTGCTAT
GTGGCGCGGTATTATCCCGTATTGACGCCGGGCAAGAGCAACTCGGTCGCCGCATACACTATTCTCAGAA
TGACTTGGTTGAGTACTCACCAGTCACAGAAAAGCATCTTACGGATGGCATGACAGTAAGAGAATTATGC
AGTGCTGCCATAACCATGAGTGATAACACTGCGGCCAACTTACTTCTGACAACGATCGGAGGACCGAAGG
AGCTAACCGCTTTTTTGCACAACATGGGGGATCATGTAACTCGCCTTGATCGTTGGGAACCGGAGCTGAA
TGAAGCCATACCAAACGACGAGCGTGACACCACGATGCCTGTAGCAATGGCAACAACGTTGCGCAAACTA
TTAACTGGCGAACTACTTACTCTAGCTTCCCGGCAACAATTAATAGACTGGATGGAGGCGGATAAAGTTG
CAGGACCACTTCTGCGCTCGGCCCTTCCGGCTGGCTGGTTTATTGCTGATAAATCTGGAGCCGGTGAGCG
TGGGTCTCGCGGTATCATTGCAGCACTGGGGCCAGATGGTAAGCCCTCCCGTATCGTAGTTATCTACACG
ACGGGGAGTCAGGCAACTATGGATGAACGAAATAGACAGATCGCTGAGATAGGTGCCTCACTGATTAAGC
ATTGGTAACTGTCAGACCAAGTTTACTCATATATACTTTAGATTGATTTAAAACTTCATTTTTAATTTAA
AAGGATCTAGGTGAAGATCCTTTTTGATAATCTCATGACCAAAATCCCTTAACGTGAGTTTTCGTTCCAC
TGAGCGTCAGACCCCGTAGAAAAGATCAAAGGATCTTCTTGAGATCCTTTTTTTCTGCGCGTAATCTGCT
GCTTGCAAACAAAAAAACCACCGCTACCAGCGGTGGTTTGTTTGCCGGATCAAGAGCTACCAACTCTTTT
TCCGAAGGTAACTGGCTTCAGCAGAGCGCAGATACCAAATACTGTTCTTCTAGTGTAGCCGTAGTTAGGC
CACCACTTCAAGAACTCTGTAGCACCGCCTACATACCTCGCTCTGCTAATCCTGTTACCAGTGGCTGCTG
CCAGTGGCGATAAGTCGTGTCTTACCGGGTTGGACTCAAGACGATAGTTACCGGATAAGGCGCAGCGGTC
GGGCTGAACGGGGGGTTCGTGCACACAGCCCAGCTTGGAGCGAACGACCTACACCGAACTGAGATACCTA
CAGCGTGAGCTATGAGAAAGCGCCACGCTTCCCGAAGGGAGAAAGGCGGACAGGTATCCGGTAAGCGGCA
GGGTCGGAACAGGAGAGCGCACGAGGGAGCTTCCAGGGGGAAACGCCTGGTATCTTTATAGTCCTGTCGG
GTTTCGCCACCTCTGACTTGAGCGTCGATTTTTGTGATGCTCGTCAGGGGGGCGGAGCCTATGGAAAAAC
GCCAGCAACGCGGCCTTTTTACGGTTCCTGGCCTTTTGCTGGCCTTTTGCTCACATGTTCTTTCCTGCGT
TATCCCCTGATTCTGTGGATAACCGTATTACCGCCTTTGAGTGAGCTGATACCGCTCGCCGCAGCCGAAC
GACCGAGCGCAGCGAGTCAGTGAGCGAGGAAGCGGAAGAGCGCCCAATACGCAAACCGCCTCTCCCCGCG
CGTTGGCCGATTCATTAATGCAGCTGGCACGACAGGTTTCCCGACTGGAAAGCGGGCAGTGAGCGCAACG
CAATTAATGTGAGTTAGCTCACTCATTAGGCACCCCAGGCTTTACACTTTATGCTTCCGGCTCGTATGTT
GTGTGGAATTGTGAGCGGATAACAATTTCACACAGGAAACAGCTATGACCATGATTACGCCAAGCTCGAA
ATTAACCCTCACTAAAGGGAACAAAAGCTGGGTACCTTAACTGAAAATTACATTGCAAGCAACTGCCATG
ATGGCGAAGACCAACTTTCCTAATGGCAAACGCGTTTGCGATCCACTGCCCATATATTGGCTAATTGTTA
CCATTGATGAAGTTTGGTATTGTATGGAGATTGAAGTAGTGGAAACTTCTGTAGTGGTAACAGATGTTTG
TAGAGAAGAGGGAGCAGATGATGATGAGAGGAAAATAGAAGATACCGTCGGAGTCAATGATGAAGATTCA
ATAGTCGATTCCACAGAGGTAGATGGTGTAGAGATAGATGTTGCGGAAAGTGATGATGTAGAGGCAGATA
TTGTAGCAATAGCTGTGGAAGAAGTGGGTTGTAAAATCTCTGATGTTGAAGAAATTTGAAGTGTGGTAAC
TGGTGACTGTTCGACACTTAGTGATGATACAGAACTGAATAGCAAAATAGTACTGTCAGAGGATAATGTA
GCAGACAAGGAGGAGGATGAAAGGACCGATGTCGATAATAAGTGTGATGATTGTTCTTGAGATTCTGAGT
CAATGCTTGATGTACTCGTGGCTTCACTTACACTAGTCGAAATGGTTGAGGTACCTGAAGATGTTACATG
ATACTTACCGGTAGCGTGCTTATTGAAATCTTCATCCGAAGTTGTCATTGAACTTACCCAACTCTTTGTG
GATGTGGTCTGCTGTGTTACAGAACTTGATGAAGCTGTTTGCACGGAAGAATACGAGTGTGACGTTTCAG
CACATGTGGAGCATGCATATGAGGATTCAACCGTTGAGGTGCTTACAGAAGTTGCGACGTTTTTAGTGGA
CATTTTTATAGAAGATGTAATCAAACTTGTTGTCTGCGAGGGCATGCAAGACTCGTGAGTGCAGACTGTA
GCGTCTGTTGTAACCGTTTCATGCATACTGGTTAATGTGCTAGTCTCAGATTCAGAGCTATAAGGACACC
ATGTCGTATACATTGTAGTGACTCCACTAACAGTGGTGAAATATGTAGACATGGAAAATGATGGGATAGT
AGTAGAAATTGAGGATTTGGTGATATATTCAGACGAACTTTGTGAACTAACAGTTGTTTCAACAGTTGAA
GAAGTCATAGAAGGAGTTGCAACATTTGACGAAGTCGAAGGGACGGAGTAAACAGGTGTGGATGGGCTGT
ATAATGACACAGACGTTGATGAAGATGCTATAGAGGAGCCAAGGGATGAAGTTGAATCAGTAAAAGTAGA
GCTAATAGATGTTGAACTTGGAGAAGTGGAAGCCAAAGTTGGAGATGAAGAAGTCAAACTTGGGGATGTA
GATGTTGAATATGAAGAAGTGGAAGTGGAGCTTGCAGAAGTAGATTTAGAACTTGGAGATGTAGATGTTG
AACTTGATGAGGTAGATGTAGAGCTTGGAGATGTAGATGTCGAACTTGATGAGGTAGATGTAGAACTTTG
GGATGTAGATGTAGAACTTGAAGATGTGGATGTCAAACTTGAAGATGTGGATGTCGAACTTGGAGATGTA
GATGTCGAACTTGATGAGGTAGATGTCGAACTTGATGAGGTAGATGTCGAACTTGATGAGGTAGATGTAG
AGCTTGGAGATGTAGATGTAGAGCTTGGAGATGTAGATGTCGAACTTAGGGAGGTAGTAGTTGGATTGGA
CGATGTTGTACTCGAAAGTGTAGAGGTGACAGGTGAGATTATAGAGGCACTTGATGGTTCAATGGCGCTG
GATGATACCACGGTTGTAGTTCCTACTTCGGATAATGAGCTGATAGCGGTTGTGTGACAAGTAGGGCAAA
TATATGAAGTGAACTTGGAAGTCACAGATAAGGTGGTGGTTGGCAACGTCGATGACGAAGGACATGCCTC
ATGGGAGCAGACTTCTGTAGATAATGTCAAAGTACTAAATCTGGATAGGGTAGTAGCGTACGATATTGAA
GGACTTATTTCGGCAGCAGATGAAGTGGATACCGTCAATGGACACCAAGTCGTATACAATGTCGTAGTGC
CAGCTTGAACGATAGTGGATGTGGAGACTAGCGCGGGTGAAACTGTAGTTGTAACAACCCCATTTGCATC
GTTTGTCTTGGTTATCGTCACTAGAATCGTTTCTGGATCAGATGCCAAGGCAATATTAGTTAATCCCAAC
AATATTGTGAACAGGTAGGTAAAATGAGCGAAAGATAATGTCATTTATATTGAATTTTCAAAAATTCTTA
CTTTTTTTTTGGATGGACGCAAAGAAGTTTAATAATCATATTACATGGCATTACCACCATATACATATCC
ATATCTAATCTTACTTATATGTTGTGGAAATGTAAAGAGCCCCATTATCTTAGCCTAAAAAAACCTTCTC
TTTGGAACTTTCAGTAATACGCTTAACTGCTCATTGCTATATTGAAGTA
Features (pLannotate 1.2.2; 23 found; start..end, strand, type, name):
      1..442     +  promoter       GAL1 promoter: S. cerevisiae GAL1; inducible promoter, regulated by Gal4
    489..749     +  CDS            AGA2: AGA2_YEAST - Experimental evidence at protein level: Swiss-Prot protein existence level 1. Receptor binding subunit of the a-agglutinin heterodimer. S.cerevisiae a and alpha cells express the complementary cell surface glycoproteins a-agglutinin and alpha-agglutinin, respectively, which interact with one another to promote cellular aggregation during mating. From Saccharomyces cerevisiae (strain ATCC 204508 / S288c) (Baker's yeast).
    873..1196    +  CDS            KV5AK_MOUSE: Experimental evidence at protein level: Swiss-Prot protein existence level 1. From Mus musculus (Mouse).
   1245..1601    +  CDS            HVM38_MOUSE: Experimental evidence at protein level: Swiss-Prot protein existence level 1. From Mus musculus (Mouse).
   1611..1637    +  CDS            Myc (fragment): Myc (human c-Myc proto-oncogene) epitope tag
   1971..1989    -  promoter       T7 promoter: promoter for bacteriophage T7 RNA polymerase
   1992..2149    +  CDS            lacZα (fragment): LacZα fragment of β-galactosidase; lacZ fragment
   2153..2581    +  rep_origin     f1 ori (sequence partly withheld): f1 bacteriophage origin of replication; arrow indicates direction of (+) strand synthesis
   2609..2660    -  misc_feature   bom (fragment): basis of mobility region from pBR322
   2711..3385    -  CDS            TRP1: phosphoribosylanthranilate isomerase, required for tryptophan biosynthesis; S. cerevisiae TRP1; yeast auxotrophic marker
   3386..3533    -  promoter       TRP1 promoter: S. cerevisiae TRP1
   3671..3720    -  misc_feature   bom (fragment): basis of mobility region from pBR322
   3822..3857    -  CDS            rop (fragment): Rop protein, which maintains plasmids at low copy number; rop
   3925..4428    -  misc_feature   CEN/ARS: S. cerevisiae CEN6 centromere fused to an autonomously replicating sequence
   4465..4569    +  promoter       AmpR promoter: bla
   4570..5430    +  CDS            AmpR: β-lactamase; bla; confers resistance to ampicillin, carbenicillin, and related antibiotics
   5601..6189    +  rep_origin     ori: high-copy-number ColE1/pMB1/pBR322/pUC origin of replication
   6372..6464    +  CDS            lacI (fragment): lac repressor; lacI; The lac repressor binds to the lac operator to inhibit transcription in E. coli. This inhibition can be relieved by adding lactose or isopropyl-β-D-thiogalactopyranoside (IPTG).
   6477..6498    +  protein_bind   CAP binding site: CAP binding activates transcription in the presence of cAMP. E. coli catabolite activator protein
   6513..6543    +  promoter       lac promoter: promoter for the E. coli lac operon
   6551..6567    +  protein_bind   lac operator: The lac repressor binds to the lac operator to inhibit transcription in E. coli. This inhibition can be relieved by adding lactose or isopropyl-β-D-thiogalactopyranoside (IPTG). lac repressor encoded by lacI
   6612..6630    +  promoter       T3 promoter: promoter for bacteriophage T3 RNA polymerase
   6652..8826    -  CDS            AGA1: AGA1_YEAST - Experimental evidence at protein level: Swiss-Prot protein existence level 1. Cell wall anchoring subunit of the a-agglutinin heterodimer. S.cerevisiae a and alpha cells express the complementary cell surface glycoproteins a-agglutinin and alpha-agglutinin, respectively, which interact with one another to promote cellular aggregation during mating. From Saccharomyces cerevisiae (strain ATCC 204508 / S288c) (Baker's yeast).
