[The description below was written by a language model from this plasmid's Addgene catalogue record and pLannotate feature annotations shown in this document.]
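Description:
pCTCON2-Aga1p-FAPB2.3.6L1TAG is a yeast surface display reporter plasmid built on the pCTCON2-Aga1p backbone, a yeast/E. coli shuttle vector of about 9 kb. In Saccharomyces cerevisiae it is maintained as a centromeric plasmid through a CEN/ARS element and selected by TRP1 complementation of tryptophan auxotrophy. In bacteria it carries a ColE1/pUC-type origin and the β-lactamase gene for ampicillin selection (the catalogue lists it as low copy). Remnants of a phagemid-type cloning backbone are also annotated, including an f1 origin, lacZα and lac promoter/operator fragments, and T7 and T3 promoters.

The payload is a galactose-inducible display cassette. The annotated GAL1 promoter (listed as GAL1-10 in the catalogue) drives an Aga2p fusion. AGA2 is followed by mouse light-chain and heavy-chain variable-domain matches, consistent with a single-chain antibody fragment corresponding to the 738 bp FAPB2.3.6L1TAG insert, and then by a C-terminal Myc epitope. The AGA1 coding sequence lies on the opposite strand next to the wrap-around junction with the GAL1 region, consistent with a divergent GAL1-10 arrangement that expresses both agglutinin subunits. Because Aga1p anchors Aga2p fusions to the cell wall, supplying it on the plasmid allows display in strains that lack an engineered, inducible AGA1 copy, matching the stated purpose of use in non-display yeast strains.

The "TAG" designation and the associated publication indicate an amber stop codon within the insert, although its exact position is not annotated. Full-length display, detectable through the C-terminal Myc tag, would then depend on amber suppression. This makes the construct a reporter for measuring the efficiency and fidelity of noncanonical amino acid incorporation.
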