Addgene plasmid #158143: pCTCON2-Aga1p-FAPB2.3.6L1TAG
Purpose: Yeast display reporter for non-display yeast strains (TAG construct)
Depositing lab: James Van Deventer. Depositing organization: Tufts University. Publication: Reporter system architecture affects measurements of noncanonical amino acid incorporation efficiency and fidelity. Potts KA, Stieglitz JT, Lei M, Van Deventer JA. Mol Syst Des Eng. 2020 Feb 1;5(2):573-588. doi: 10.1039/c9me00107g. Epub 2020 Jan 23. PubMed 33791108.
Backbone
  Vector backbone: pCTCON2-Aga1p
  Backbone size w/o insert (bp): 8310
  Total vector size (bp): 9048
  Vector type: Yeast Expression
  Selectable markers: TRP1
Growth in bacteria
  Bacterial resistance: Ampicillin, 100 μg/mL
  Growth temperature: 37°C
  Growth strain: DH5alpha
  Copy number: Low Copy
Gene/Insert
  Gene/Insert name: FAPB2.3.6L1TAG
  Insert size (bp): 738
  Promoter: GAL1-10
  Cloning method: Gibson Cloning
  Sequencing primers: 5′ CAAATCAGTAACGTTTGTCAGTAATTG; 3′ AAACATGTTGTTTACGGAGAAATGAAAAGTA
Terms and licenses: Academic/Nonprofit Terms; Industry Terms: Not Available to Industry
How to cite: pCTCON2-Aga1p-FAPB2.3.6L1TAG was a gift from James Van Deventer (Addgene plasmid # 158143 ; http://n2t.net/addgene:158143 ; RRID:Addgene_158143)
